>Addgene plasmid #13143 | pc3XB-ZF44 | depositor full sequence | sequence record 7492 | Author sequence
GACGGATCGGGAGATCTCCCGATCCCCTATGGTGCACTCTCAGTACAATCTGCTCTGATGCCGCATAGTT
AAGCCAGTATCTGCTCCCTGCTTGTGTGTTGGAGGTCGCTGAGTAGTGCGCGAGCAAAATTTAAGCTACA
ACAAGGCAAGGCTTGACCGACAATTGCATGAAGAATCTGCTTAGGGTTAGGCGTTTTGCGCTGCTTCGCG
ATGTACGGGCCAGATATACGCGTTGACATTGATTATTGACTAGTTATTAATAGTAATCAATTACGGGGTC
ATTAGTTCATAGCCCATATATGGAGTTCCGCGTTACATAACTTACGGTAAATGGCCCGCCTGGCTGACCG
CCCAACGACCCCCGCCCATTGACGTCAATAATGACGTATGTTCCCATAGTAACGCCAATAGGGACTTTCC
ATTGACGTCAATGGGTGGAGTATTTACGGTAAACTGCCCACTTGGCAGTACATCAAGTGTATCATATGCC
AAGTACGCCCCCTATTGACGTCAATGACGGTAAATGGCCCGCCTGGCATTATGCCCAGTACATGACCTTA
TGGGACTTTCCTACTTGGCAGTACATCTACGTATTAGTCATCGCTATTACCATGGTGATGCGGTTTTGGC
AGTACATCAATGGGCGTGGATAGCGGTTTGACTCACGGGGATTTCCAAGTCTCCACCCCATTGACGTCAA
TGGGAGTTTGTTTTGGCACCAAAATCAACGGGACTTTCCAAAATGTCGTAACAACTCCGCCCCATTGACG
CAAATGGGCGGTAGGCGTGTACGGTGGGAGGTCTATATAAGCAGAGCTCTCTGGCTAACTAGAGAACCCA
CTGCTTACTGGCTTATCGAAATTAATACGACTCACTATAGGGAGACCCAAGCTGGCTAGCGTTTAAACGG
GCCCTCTAGACCCGGGGAGAAGAAATTTGCCTGCCCTGAGTGTCCTAAGCGCTTCATGCAAAGCGGTCAC
CTGCAACGTCATATCAAGACCCACACCGGTGGATCCTCTGCACAGTAGTAAGCTTAAGTTTAAACCGCTG
ATCAGCCTCGACTGTGCCTTCTAGTTGCCAGCCATCTGTTGTTTGCCCCTCCCCCGTGCCTTCCTTGACC
CTGGAAGGTGCCACTCCCACTGTCCTTTCCTAATAAAATGAGGAAATTGCATCGCATTGTCTGAGTAGGT
GTCATTCTATTCTGGGGGGTGGGGTGGGGCAGGACAGCAAGGGGGAGGATTGGGAAGACAATAGCAGGCA
TGCTGGGGATGCGGTGGGCTCTATGGCTTCTGAGGCGGAAAGAACCAGCTGGGGCTCTAGGGGGTATCCC
C
[124 nt withheld, positions 1332-1455]
C
[91 nt withheld, positions 1457-1547]
A
[49 nt withheld, positions 1549-1597]
CCTTTGACGTTGGAGTCCACGTTCTTT
[37 nt withheld, positions 1625-1661]
ACCCTATCTCGGTCTATTCTTTTGATTTATAAGGGATTTTGCCGATTTCGGCCTATTGGTTAAAAAATGA
GCTGATTTAACAAAAATTTAACGCGAATTAATTCTGTGGAATGTGTGTCAGTTAGGGTGTGGAAAGTCCC
CAGGCTCCCCAGCAGGCAGAAGTATGCAAAGCATGCATCTCAATTAGTCAGCAACCAGGTGTGGAAAGTC
CCCAGGCTCCCCAGCAGGCAGAAGTATGCAAAGCATGCATCTCAATTAGTCAGCAACCATAGTCCCGCCC
CTAACTCCGCCCATCCCGCCCCTAACTCCGCCCAGTTCCGCCCATTCTCCGCCCCATGGCTGACTAATTT
TTTTTATTTATGCAGAGGCCGAGGCCGCCTCTGCCTCTGAGCTATTCCAGAAGTAGTGAGGAGGCTTTTT
TGGAGGCCTAGGCTTTTGCAAAAAGCTCCCGGCCGGGAGCTTGTATATCCATTTTCGGATCTGATCAAGA
GACAGGATGAGGATCGTTTCGCATGATTGAACAAGATGGATTGCACGCAGGTTCTCCGGCCGCTTGGGTG
GAGAGGCTATTCGGCTATGACTGGGCACAACAGACAATCGGCTGCTCTGATGCCGCCGTGTTCCGGCTGT
CAGCGCAGGGGCGCCCGGTTCTTTTTGTCAAGACCGACCTGTCCGGTGCCCTGAATGAACTGCAGGACGA
GGCAGCGCGGCTATCGTGGCTGGCCACGACGGGCGTTCCTTGCGCAGCTGTGCTCGACGTTGTCACTGAA
GCGGGAAGGGACTGGCTGCTATTGGGCGAAGTGCCGGGGCAGGATCTCCTGTCATCTCACCTTGCTCCTG
CCGAGAAAGTATCCATCATGGCTGATGCAATGCGGCGGCTGCATACGCTTGATCCGGCTACCTGCCCATT
CGACCACCAAGCGAAACATCGCATCGAGCGAGCACGTACTCGGATGGAAGCCGGTCTTGTCGATCAGGAT
GATCTGGACGAAGAGCATCAGGGGCTCGCGCCAGCCGAACTGTTCGCCAGGCTCAAGGCGCGCATGCCCG
ACGGCGAGGATCTCGTCGTGACCCATGGCGATGCCTGCTTGCCGAATATCATGGTGGAAAATGGCCGCTT
TTCTGGATTCATCGACTGTGGCCGGCTGGGTGTGGCGGACCGCTATCAGGACATAGCGTTGGCTACCCGT
GATATTGCTGAAGAGCTTGGCGGCGAATGGGCTGACCGCTTCCTCGTGCTTTACGGTATCGCCGCTCCCG
ATTCGCAGCGCATCGCCTTCTATCGCCTTCTTGACGAGTTCTTCTGAGCGGGACTCTGGGGTTCGAAATG
ACCGACCAAGCGACGCCCAACCTGCCATCACGAGATTTCGATTCCACCGCCGCCTTCTATGAAAGGTTGG
GCTTCGGAATCGTTTTCCGGGACGCCGGCTGGATGATCCTCCAGCGCGGGGATCTCATGCTGGAGTTCTT
CGCCCACCCCAACTTGTTTATTGCAGCTTATAATGGTTACAAATAAAGCAATAGCATCACAAATTTCACA
AATAAAGCATTTTTTTCACTGCATTCTAGTTGTGGTTTGTCCAAACTCATCAATGTATCTTATCATGTCT
GTATACCGTCGACCTCTAGCTAGAGCTTGGCGTAATCATGGTCATAGCTGTTTCCTGTGTGAAATTGTTA
TCCGCTCACAATTCCACACAACATACGAGCCGGAAGCATAAAGTGTAAAGCCTGGGGTGCCTAATGAGTG
AGCTAACTCACATTAATTGCGTTGCGCTCACTGCCCGCTTTCCAGTCGGGAAACCTGTCGTGCCAGCTGC
ATTAATGAATCGGCCAACGCGCGGGGAGAGGCGGTTTGCGTATTGGGCGCTCTTCCGCTTCCTCGCTCAC
TGACTCGCTGCGCTCGGTCGTTCGGCTGCGGCGAGCGGTATCAGCTCACTCAAAGGCGGTAATACGGTTA
TCCACAGAATCAGGGGATAACGCAGGAAAGAACATGTGAGCAAAAGGCCAGCAAAAGGCCAGGAACCGTA
AAAAGGCCGCGTTGCTGGCGTTTTTCCATAGGCTCCGCCCCCCTGACGAGCATCACAAAAATCGACGCTC
AAGTCAGAGGTGGCGAAACCCGACAGGACTATAAAGATACCAGGCGTTTCCCCCTGGAAGCTCCCTCGTG
CGCTCTCCTGTTCCGACCCTGCCGCTTACCGGATACCTGTCCGCCTTTCTCCCTTCGGGAAGCGTGGCGC
TTTCTCATAGCTCACGCTGTAGGTATCTCAGTTCGGTGTAGGTCGTTCGCTCCAAGCTGGGCTGTGTGCA
CGAACCCCCCGTTCAGCCCGACCGCTGCGCCTTATCCGGTAACTATCGTCTTGAGTCCAACCCGGTAAGA
CACGACTTATCGCCACTGGCAGCAGCCACTGGTAACAGGATTAGCAGAGCGAGGTATGTAGGCGGTGCTA
CAGAGTTCTTGAAGTGGTGGCCTAACTACGGCTACACTAGAAGAACAGTATTTGGTATCTGCGCTCTGCT
GAAGCCAGTTACCTTCGGAAAAAGAGTTGGTAGCTCTTGATCCGGCAAACAAACCACCGCTGGTAGCGGT
TTTTTTGTTTGCAAGCAGCAGATTACGCGCAGAAAAAAAGGATCTCAAGAAGATCCTTTGATCTTTTCTA
CGGGGTCTGACGCTCAGTGGAACGAAAACTCACGTTAAGGGATTTTGGTCATGAGATTATCAAAAAGGAT
CTTCACCTAGATCCTTTTAAATTAAAAATGAAGTTTTAAATCAATCTAAAGTATATATGAGTAAACTTGG
TCTGACAGTTACCAATGCTTAATCAGTGAGGCACCTATCTCAGCGATCTGTCTATTTCGTTCATCCATAG
TTGCCTGACTCCCCGTCGTGTAGATAACTACGATACGGGAGGGCTTACCATCTGGCCCCAGTGCTGCAAT
GATACCGCGAGACCCACGCTCACCGGCTCCAGATTTATCAGCAATAAACCAGCCAGCCGGAAGGGCCGAG
CGCAGAAGTGGTCCTGCAACTTTATCCGCCTCCATCCAGTCTATTAATTGTTGCCGGGAAGCTAGAGTAA
GTAGTTCGCCAGTTAATAGTTTGCGCAACGTTGTTGCCATTGCTACAGGCATCGTGGTGTCACGCTCGTC
GTTTGGTATGGCTTCATTCAGCTCCGGTTCCCAACGATCAAGGCGAGTTACATGATCCCCCATGTTGTGC
AAAAAAGCGGTTAGCTCCTTCGGTCCTCCGATCGTTGTCAGAAGTAAGTTGGCCGCAGTGTTATCACTCA
TGGTTATGGCAGCACTGCATAATTCTCTTACTGTCATGCCATCCGTAAGATGCTTTTCTGTGACTGGTGA
GTACTCAACCAAGTCATTCTGAGAATAGTGTATGCGGCGACCGAGTTGCTCTTGCCCGGCGTCAATACGG
GATAATACCGCGCCACATAGCAGAACTTTAAAAGTGCTCATCATTGGAAAACGTTCTTCGGGGCGAAAAC
TCTCAAGGATCTTACCGCTGTTGAGATCCAGTTCGATGTAACCCACTCGTGCACCCAACTGATCTTCAGC
ATCTTTTACTTTCACCAGCGTTTCTGGGTGAGCAAAAACAGGAAGGCAAAATGCCGCAAAAAAGGGAATA
AGGGCGACACGGAAATGTTGAATACTCATACTCTTCCTTTTTCAATATTATTGAAGCATTTATCAGGGTT
ATTGTCTCATGAGCGGATACATATTTGAATGTATTTAGAAAAATAAACAAATAGGGGTTCCGCGCACATT
TCCCCGAAAAGTGCCACCTGACGTC
Features (pLannotate 1.2.2; 19 found; start..end, strand, type, name):
     28..80      -  misc_feature   bom (fragment): basis of mobility region from pBR322
    235..614     +  enhancer       CMV enhancer: human cytomegalovirus immediate early enhancer
    615..818     +  promoter       CMV promoter: human cytomegalovirus (CMV) immediate early promoter
    814..847     +  LTR            5' LTR (truncated) (fragment): truncated 5' long terminal repeat (LTR) from HIV-1
    863..881     +  promoter       T7 promoter: promoter for bacteriophage T7 RNA polymerase
   1062..1286    +  polyA_signal   bGH poly(A) signal: bovine growth hormone polyadenylation signal
   1290..1311    +  promoter       SV40 promoter (fragment): SV40 enhancer and early promoter
   1332..1760    +  rep_origin     f1 ori (sequence partly withheld): f1 bacteriophage origin of replication; arrow indicates direction of (+) strand synthesis
   1774..2103    +  promoter       SV40 promoter: SV40 enhancer and early promoter
   2174..2965    +  CDS            neo: KKA2_KLEPN - Also known as kan, nptII. Experimental evidence at protein level: Swiss-Prot protein existence level 1. Resistance to kanamycin, neomycin, paromomycin, ribostamycin, butirosin and gentamicin B. From Klebsiella pneumoniae.
   2989..3147    +  CDS            ble (fragment): BLE_KLEPN - Experimental evidence at protein level: Swiss-Prot protein existence level 1. Binding protein with a strong affinity to the bleomycin family of antibiotics. Binds to CL990; an antimitotic-antibiotic compound. From Klebsiella pneumoniae.
   3142..3263    +  polyA_signal   SV40 poly(A) signal: SV40 polyadenylation signal
   3336..3352    -  protein_bind   lac operator: The lac repressor binds to the lac operator to inhibit transcription in E. coli. This inhibition can be relieved by adding lactose or isopropyl-β-D-thiogalactopyranoside (IPTG). lac repressor encoded by lacI
   3360..3390    -  promoter       lac promoter: promoter for the E. coli lac operon
   3405..3426    -  protein_bind   CAP binding site: CAP binding activates transcription in the presence of cAMP. E. coli catabolite activator protein
   3439..3531    -  CDS            lacI (fragment): lac repressor; lacI; The lac repressor binds to the lac operator to inhibit transcription in E. coli. This inhibition can be relieved by adding lactose or isopropyl-β-D-thiogalactopyranoside (IPTG).
   3714..4299    -  rep_origin     ori: high-copy-number ColE1/pMB1/pBR322/pUC origin of replication
   4470..5330    -  CDS            AmpR: β-lactamase; bla; confers resistance to ampicillin, carbenicillin, and related antibiotics
   5331..5435    -  promoter       AmpR promoter: bla
