[The description below was written by a language model from this plasmid's Addgene catalogue record and pLannotate feature annotations shown in this document.]
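Description:
pc3XB-ZF44 is a mammalian expression plasmid built on pc3XB, a modified version of the Invitrogen pcDNA3 backbone, and it serves as one module of the Zinc Finger Consortium Modular Assembly Kit v1.0. It is propagated in E. coli as a high-copy plasmid through a ColE1/pUC-type origin with ampicillin selection from the β-lactamase gene. An f1 origin is also present. For mammalian cells it carries a neomycin phosphotransferase gene driven by the SV40 enhancer/early promoter and terminated by an SV40 polyadenylation signal, allowing G418 selection. The short HIV-1 LTR, bom, ble, lacI and extra SV40 promoter fragments listed in the automated annotation appear to be partial matches to backbone sequence rather than functional payload.

The insert, ZF44, is a roughly 90 bp segment encoding a single zinc finger module. The depositor describes it as derived from the Sangamo module set and as recognising the DNA triplet GGA. It is cloned between XbaI and BamHI sites, both retained. The feature table does not annotate the insert itself, but it would sit in the unannotated interval between the T7 promoter and the bovine growth hormone polyadenylation signal, downstream of the CMV enhancer and immediate early promoter. The T7 promoter site also serves for sequencing across the insert.

The plasmid is essentially an archival source of one finger. Fingers with different triplet specificities from the kit are joined by restriction-based subcloning into multi-finger arrays, which are then used to engineer zinc finger nucleases aimed at chosen genomic sequences by modular assembly.
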