>Addgene plasmid #13143 | pc3XB-ZF44 | addgene partial sequence | sequence record 19527 | CMV-F 5'-CGCAAATGGGCGGTAGGCGTG-3'
AGCTCTCTGGCTACTAGAGAACCCACTGCTTACTGGCTTATCGAAATTAATACGACTCACTATAGGGAGA
CCCAAGCTGGCTAGCGTTTAAACGGGCCCTCTAGACCCGGGGAGAAGAAATTTGCCTGCCCTGAGTGTCC
TAAGCGCTTCATGCAAAGCGGTCACCTGCAACGTCATATCAAGACCCACACCGGTGGATCCTCTGCACAG
TAGTAAGCTTAAGTTTAAACCGCTGATCAGCCTCGACTGTGCCTTCTAGTTGCCAGCCATCTGTTGTTTG
CCCCTCCCCCGTGCCTTCCTTGACCCTGGAAGGTGCCACTCCCACTGTCCTTTCCTAATAAAATGAGGAA
ATTGCATCGCATTGTCTGAGTAGGTGTCATTCTATTCTGGGGGGTGGGGTGGGGCAGGACAGCAAGGGGG
AGGATTGGGAAGACAATAGCAGGCATGCTGGGGATGCGGTGGGCTCTATGGCTTCTGAGGCGGAAAGAAC
CAGCTGGGGCTCTAGGGGGTATCCCC
[124 nt withheld, positions 517-640]
CGCCGGCTTTCCCCGTCAAGCTCTAGATCGGGGGCT
