Addgene plasmid #13143: pc3XB-ZF44
Depositing lab: Keith Joung. Depositing organization: Massachusetts General Hospital. Publication: Standardized reagents and protocols for engineering zinc finger nucleases by modular assembly. Wright DA, Thibodeau-Beganny S, Sander JD, Winfrey RJ, Hirsh AS, Eichtinger M, Fu F, Porteus MH, Dobbs D, Voytas DF, Joung JK. Nat Protoc. 2006;1(3):1637-52. doi: 10.1038/nprot.2006.259 PubMed 17406455.
Backbone
  Vector backbone: pc3XB
  Backbone manufacturer: Modified Invitrogen pcDNA3
  Backbone size w/o insert (bp): 5400
  Vector type: Mammalian Expression
  Selectable markers: Neomycin (select with G418)
Growth in bacteria
  Bacterial resistance: Ampicillin, 100 μg/mL
  Growth temperature: 37°C
  Growth strain: XL1 Blue
  Copy number: High Copy
Gene/Insert
  Gene/Insert name: ZF44
  Insert size (bp): 90
  Cloning method: Restriction Enzyme; 5′ cloning site XbaI (not destroyed); 3′ cloning site BamHI (not destroyed)
  Sequencing primers: 5′ T7
Terms and licenses: Academic/Nonprofit Terms; Industry Terms: Not Available to Industry
Depositor comments: Part of the Zinc Finger Consortium Modular Assembly Kit v1.0. Finger protein sequence: PGEKKFACPECPKRFMQSGHLQRHIKTH. Target DNA sequence: GGA. This zinc finger is derived from the Sangamo module set.
How to cite: pc3XB-ZF44 was a gift from Keith Joung (Addgene plasmid # 13143 ; http://n2t.net/addgene:13143 ; RRID:Addgene_13143)
